Addgene plasmid #107522: FoxFTVC+bpFOG_MEK-S216D, S220E
Purpose: Constitutive activation of FGF/MAPK pathway by MEK-S216D, S220E mutant
Depositing lab: Lionel Christiaen. Depositing organization: New York University. Publication: An FGF-driven feed-forward circuit patterns the cardiopharyngeal mesoderm in space and time. Razy-Krajka F, Gravez B, Kaplan N, Racioppi C, Wang W, Christiaen L. Elife. 2018 Feb 6;7. pii: 29656. doi: 10.7554/eLife.29656. PubMed 29431097.
Backbone
  Vector backbone: pCESA
  Backbone size w/o insert (bp): 2600
  Total vector size (bp): 4289
Growth in bacteria
  Bacterial resistance: Ampicillin, 100 μg/mL
  Growth temperature: 37°C
  Growth strain: DH5alpha
  Copy number: Unknown
Gene/Insert
  Gene/Insert name: MEK (alt name: MAPKK)
  Insert size (bp): 1134
  Mutation: changed Serine 216 to Aspartic Acid and Serine 220 to Glutamic Acid
  Promoter: TVC-specific FoxF enhancer (FoxFTVC+bpFOG)
  Cloning method: Restriction Enzyme; 5′ cloning site AscI (unknown if destroyed); 3′ cloning site NotI (unknown if destroyed)
  Sequencing primers: 5′ cattaacctataaaaataggcgtatca; 3′ ggatttccttacgcgaaatacg
Terms and licenses: Academic/Nonprofit Terms; Industry Terms: Not Available to Industry
How to cite: FoxFTVC+bpFOG_MEK-S216D, S220E was a gift from Lionel Christiaen (Addgene plasmid # 107522 ; http://n2t.net/addgene:107522 ; RRID:Addgene_107522)
