[The description below was written by a language model from this plasmid's Addgene catalogue record and pLannotate feature annotations shown in this document.]
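Description:
FoxFTVC+bpFOG_MEK-S216D, S220E is a small ampicillin-selected expression plasmid built on the pCESA backbone, designed to drive a constitutively active MEK (MAPKK) in a specific cell lineage. It replicates in E. coli from a high-copy ColE1/pUC-type origin and carries the β-lactamase gene under its own bla promoter. No eukaryotic origin or selection marker is annotated, which fits transient delivery rather than stable maintenance. The record does not state the host organism or delivery route. The associated study concerns FGF-driven patterning of the cardiopharyngeal mesoderm.

The payload is a MEK coding sequence of about 1.1 kb, inserted between AscI and NotI sites. Serine 216 is changed to aspartic acid and serine 220 to glutamic acid. These acidic substitutions mimic phosphorylation of the activation-loop serines normally targeted by the upstream Raf kinase, so the kinase signals to ERK without upstream FGF/Ras input. The automated annotation matches this open reading frame to human MAP2K1 by homology, but the catalogue entry gives no species of origin for the gene.

Expression is controlled by the TVC-specific FoxF enhancer combined with the bpFOG element, which by its name is presumably a basal promoter. This regulatory region is not annotated in the feature table but would occupy the roughly 500 nt upstream of the coding sequence. An SV40 polyadenylation signal lies downstream. The short lacY and lacI fragments and the reverse-oriented T7 promoter appear to be backbone remnants. The sequenced record (4,226 nt) is slightly shorter than the listed total size. The stated purpose is constitutive activation of the FGF/MAPK pathway in the cells where the enhancer is active.
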