Features (pLannotate 1.2.2; 8 found; start..end, strand, type, name):
    517..1602    +  CDS            MAP2K1 (fragment): MP2K1_HUMAN - Also known as MEK1, PRKMK1. Experimental evidence at protein level: Swiss-Prot protein existence level 1. Dual specificity protein kinase which acts as an essential component of the MAP kinase signal transduction pathway. Binding of extracellular ligands such as growth factors, cytokines and hormones to their cell-surface receptors activates RAS and this initiates RAF1 activation. RAF1 then further activates the dual-specificity protein kinases MAP2K1/MEK1 and MAP2K2/MEK2. Both MAP2K1/MEK1 and MAP2K2/MEK2 function specifically in the MAPK/ERK cascade, and catalyze the concomitant
   1732..1944    +  CDS            lacY (fragment): LACY_ECOLI - Experimental evidence at protein level: Swiss-Prot protein existence level 1. Responsible for transport of beta-galactosides into the cell, with the concomitant import of a proton (symport system). Can transport lactose, melibiose, lactulose or the analog methyl-1-thio-beta,D- galactopyranoside (TMG), but not sucrose or fructose (PubMed:1848449, PubMed:18177889, PubMed:22106930). The substrate specificity is directed toward the galactopyranosyl moiety of the substrate (PubMed:22106930). From Escherichia coli (strain K12).
   1944..2078    +  polyA_signal   SV40 poly(A) signal: SV40 polyadenylation signal
   2115..2133    -  promoter       T7 promoter: promoter for bacteriophage T7 RNA polymerase
   2155..2208    -  CDS            lacI (fragment): lac repressor; lacI; The lac repressor binds to the lac operator to inhibit transcription in E. coli. This inhibition can be relieved by adding lactose or isopropyl-β-D-thiogalactopyranoside (IPTG).
   2391..2979    -  rep_origin     ori: high-copy-number ColE1/pMB1/pBR322/pUC origin of replication
   3150..4010    -  CDS            AmpR: β-lactamase; bla; confers resistance to ampicillin, carbenicillin, and related antibiotics
   4011..4115    -  promoter       AmpR promoter: bla
>Addgene plasmid #107522 | FoxFTVC+bpFOG_MEK-S216D, S220E | addgene full sequence | sequence record 207240 | Addgene NGS Result
GCGTTGTATCTTTCGTTAAGTGCTGGCGTCGAGCAGGGCTAACCTCATTTCGATTTGACGATTCGGGTAA
AACCGAGCGATGGACAGGACCTGGAAATGGGAAAGGCTTACTAGAATCAGGGTCGAACGAGATAAGAAGA
TCAGGATTCGCAAATTAGCACTTGGCTTTTTTACGTAGAAACATAGGATGTCCGCTGAGCCCCTTATATA
TACGTAGTACGAATCACCGGCCTGGCGTTGTATAAGCGAGACCAGCGTGGACGAAAAGGTAATTGTTTCC
GAATGGATCGCGTTCTCTAGAGGATCCGGCAAAGCTTCGTGTATTGTACCGGCCCATTGTCAATCATGCA
AACTTGATATTATATTGACAAGAGAAGAAGGCAGTTTAAATTAAAACTCTAAAGTAGAGAGACATTAATC
TCAGCTGACAAGGCAGGTGGTCACAGTAAGTTCATTTAAATAGTTGGCCAACAATAGCCTTTCCAAGAAA
GTATTTTTGTTCCAGGTCTATACAAAAATAACACACAAGCGGCCGCAACCATGCCTCCTAAACGTAAGTT
AAACCCGTTGAACCTAACACTTGAGGGGAGTTCGCCTATCCCCAATCAGCAGGTCTCTCAGTTCATTAAG
CAGAAGCAAAAAGTGGGAGTCATGGAAAATGCTCAGAACTCTGACTTCACAAAGAAAGGAGAACTGGGTG
CCGGAAATGGGGGTGTTGTTCATCTTGTGGTGCACAACGCAACTGGCTTTGTCATGGCGCGGAAACTTAT
TCATTTGGAAGTGAAGCAAGCCATCTTGAACCAAATCACACGAGAATTGCAGGTTTTGCATGATTGTAGA
AGCCCGTACATTGTTGGGTATTATGGGACTTTTTACAGTGATGGGGAAATCAGTATTTGTATGGAAAGCA
TGGACGCTGGGTCGCTTGATTTAGTGCTGAAGAAGGCGCGAAAAATTCCTGAGATTTACTTGGGAAAAGT
GAGCAAAGCTGTTATCCTTGGCCTCAAGTATTTAAGAGAAGAACGTAGCATCATTCATCGCGATGTAAAA
CCATCAAATATTCTCGTTAATTCCCGAGGAGAGATTAAGTTATGTGATTTTGGCGTGAGCGGGCAACTGA
TCGACGATATGGCCAACGAGTTTGTAGGGACAAGATCATACATGGCCCCAGAACGCTTGCAAGGATCCAA
GTATACAATCCTTTCAGATATCTGGTCTCTTGGTCTCTCACTTATTGAAATGGCAATTGGTAGATTCCCT
ATCCCGCCACCCACAGCCAGCCAAATAGCAGCCATATTCAACACTGAAGTGGCAGGGGGAAGTGGTAAAG
CACCAAACCCACATGATGTTGCACGACCAATGGCAATCTTTGAGCTGCTTGATTACATTGTGAATGAGCC
AGCACCGAAACTCCCACAAGGAATTTTCGAGAAAGATTTTTGTGATTTCGTGGCTAGTTGCTTGAAGAAA
GAACCGAAAGAGCGATCAGATCTCGGGGAACTAATGAAGGCTCCATTTATTAAAAATGTTAGCTTAACCC
AGTATGAGTTTGCTAAGTGGGTTTGCAGTACTATGGGTTTGAAAGCCCCGAGTCCAGACACTGTACCTGA
TTAATATGATGGGGAATTCCAGCTGAGCGCCGGTCGCTACCATTACCAGTTGGTCTGGTGTCAAAAATAA
TAATAACCGGGCAGGCCATGTCTGCCCGTATTTCGCGTAAGGAAATCCATTATGTACTATTTAAAAAACA
CAAACTTTTGGATGTTCGGTTTATTCTTTTTCTTTTACTTTTTTATCATGGGAGCCTACTTCCCGTTTTT
CCCGATTTGGCTACATGACATCAACCATATCAGCAAAAGTGATACGGGTATTATTTTTGCCGCTATTTCT
CTGTTCTCGCTATTATTCCAACCGCTGTTTGGTCTGCTTTCTGACAAACTCGGAACTTGTTTATTGCAGC
TTATAATGGTTACAAATAAAGCAATAGCATCACAAATTTCACAAATAAAGCATTTTTTTCACTGCATTCT
AGTTGTGGTTTGTCCAAACTCATCAATGTATCTTATCATGTCTGGATCGACAAAGTCAAAGCGGCCATCA
GATCTGCCGGTCTCCCTATAGTGAGTCGTATTAATTTCGATAAGCCAGGTTAACCTGCATTAATGAATCG
GCCAACGCGCGGGGAGAGGCGGTTTGCGTATTGGGCGCTCTTCCGCTTCCTCGCTCACTGACTCGCTGCG
CTCGGTCGTTCGGCTGCGGCGAGCGGTATCAGCTCACTCAAAGGCGGTAATACGGTTATCCACAGAATCA
GGGGATAACGCAGGAAAGAACATGTGAGCAAAAGGCCAGCAAAAGGCCAGGAACCGTAAAAAGGCCGCGT
TGCTGGCGTTTTTCCATAGGCTCCGCCCCCCTGACGAGCATCACAAAAATCGACGCTCAAGTCAGAGGTG
GCGAAACCCGACAGGACTATAAAGATACCAGGCGTTTCCCCCTGGAAGCTCCCTCGTGCGCTCTCCTGTT
CCGACCCTGCCGCTTACCGGATACCTGTCCGCCTTTCTCCCTTCGGGAAGCGTGGCGCTTTCTCATAGCT
CACGCTGTAGGTATCTCAGTTCGGTGTAGGTCGTTCGCTCCAAGCTGGGCTGTGTGCACGAACCCCCCGT
TCAGCCCGACCGCTGCGCCTTATCCGGTAACTATCGTCTTGAGTCCAACCCGGTAAGACACGACTTATCG
CCACTGGCAGCAGCCACTGGTAACAGGATTAGCAGAGCGAGGTATGTAGGCGGTGCTACAGAGTTCTTGA
AGTGGTGGCCTAACTACGGCTACACTAGAAGAACAGTATTTGGTATCTGCGCTCTGCTGAAGCCAGTTAC
CTTCGGAAAAAGAGTTGGTAGCTCTTGATCCGGCAAACAAACCACCGCTGGTAGCGGTGGTTTTTTTGTT
TGCAAGCAGCAGATTACGCGCAGAAAAAAAGGATCTCAAGAAGATCCTTTGATCTTTTCTACGGGGTCTG
ACGCTCAGTGGAACGAAAACTCACGTTAAGGGATTTTGGTCATGAGATTATCAAAAAGGATCTTCACCTA
GATCCTTTTAAATTAAAAATGAAGTTTTAAATCAATCTAAAGTATATATGAGTAAACTTGGTCTGACAGT
TACCAATGCTTAATCAGTGAGGCACCTATCTCAGCGATCTGTCTATTTCGTTCATCCATAGTTGCCTGAC
TCCCCGTCGTGTAGATAACTACGATACGGGAGGGCTTACCATCTGGCCCCAGTGCTGCAATGATACCGCG
AGACCCACGCTCACCGGCTCCAGATTTATCAGCAATAAACCAGCCAGCCGGAAGGGCCGAGCGCAGAAGT
GGTCCTGCAACTTTATCCGCCTCCATCCAGTCTATTAATTGTTGCCGGGAAGCTAGAGTAAGTAGTTCGC
CAGTTAATAGTTTGCGCAACGTTGTTGCCATTGCTACAGGCATCGTGGTGTCACGCTCGTCGTTTGGTAT
GGCTTCATTCAGCTCCGGTTCCCAACGATCAAGGCGAGTTACATGATCCCCCATGTTGTGCAAAAAAGCG
GTTAGCTCCTTCGGTCCTCCGATCGTTGTCAGAAGTAAGTTGGCCGCAGTGTTATCACTCATGGTTATGG
CAGCACTGCATAATTCTCTTACTGTCATGCCATCCGTAAGATGCTTTTCTGTGACTGGTGAGTACTCAAC
CAAGTCATTCTGAGAATAGTGTATGCGGCGACCGAGTTGCTCTTGCCCGGCGTCAATACGGGATAATACC
GCGCCACATAGCAGAACTTTAAAAGTGCTCATCATTGGAAAACGTTCTTCGGGGCGAAAACTCTCAAGGA
TCTTACCGCTGTTGAGATCCAGTTCGATGTAACCCACTCGTGCACCCAACTGATCTTCAGCATCTTTTAC
TTTCACCAGCGTTTCTGGGTGAGCAAAAACAGGAAGGCAAAATGCCGCAAAAAAGGGAATAAGGGCGACA
CGGAAATGTTGAATACTCATACTCTTCCTTTTTCAATATTATTGAAGCATTTATCAGGGTTATTGTCTCA
TGAGCGGATACATATTTGAATGTATTTAGAAAAATAAACAAATAGGGGTTCCGCGCACATTTCCCCGAAA
AGTGCCACCTGACGTCTAAGAAACCATTATTATCATGACATTAACCTATAAAAATAGGCGTATCACGAGG
CCCTTACGTATTAATTAAGGCGCGCC
